>Addgene plasmid #20165 | pBS-Squ5'3' | depositor partial sequence | sequence record 9501 | Author sequence
GGTACCGATCTGGTAGCACAACTGACAATAGGTTTTTAGGATTCTAATAGCCATGGTCCTAGTCTCAGTA
GTATTCACATTTGTAATATAATTTTATATTTTATAATATAATTTATAGTCTTAATATTTATTTATTTTAG
GAGCTCCAACAATTAGCACTTTTGCACAGTAATTTTTAGCATATTCTGCGGTATTTTCTGATAAATTGAA
ACCGCCTCTATGCTGGTCACACTTGGCCTTCTCGTCGAACCGAAATTATAAAAGACAAAAGTGCAGCTGG
TCGAAAGTTGCATTAACGAAACTTCGATAGTATTAAACACTCGGCATTCGGCAGCTGTGAGTATGAATCA
AATCAGGCGTAATCAAGCAATCATATTCGATAAAATAAACGAACTGAACTCCCAAAGGGCGCTGCCCTAT
GTGAGTGTGCGTGTGTGTTAGTGTATGCGTATGAGTCAGCGTCGGCAGCGCGCAAATGAAAACAATTGTT
TTTGTGCTATAATTCCATTTAAATGTCCATTCGAAAGTAATAAATCAACGAAGTCGCAAACATTTGGCCC
AACTTGAGTTCTCGAGTGAATTTGGGTGCTTCAACTGCGGTTTTTTTCGGGCCTTTTAAGGCTTTAATTG
AAATGCGTGTGCCAGTGTGTGTGAGAATGTTTTCAATGAGCCAAATACGTGTGCGATGTTGTTTTTGTTA
ACCGCAGTTCAACAGCATTGATAAACTCGCATACACATGCACGCACTGGCGCAGAGCGAGAGCGAAACTC
CCATACGTGTCATTTTCGTTTGCGCGAGTGACTCAGAGAGCTGCGCATGTGTGCGTGCATGAGTCGTACT
CACAGTGGGCGCCCGATAAGGTGGACTTGTAACTGTAGCGGAAGCGTTGAGCCATCAAGCTGCCTTTGCA
TTATCTTTTCTGGCCTAAAACTATATTAAAACTATTTGTTTATAAATATAATTTGTAGTTCGCCCATTTT
AGGCAATGGCCAAACCTTCATTCCTTAAAAAACGTTAAAGAGCAGCATTAAGATGTTCGTTCCGTTGTGA
TAAGCATATGCATGGTGTACTCACTGTAGCGAGCGTCCACTGTATGTTGACACAGTTTGTTTGGGGAGCA
ATGAAAATCGGTTTCAGCGGAATTCGCTGCAATATGTCTATATATAGCCATAAATACATACCCGGCCAAC
GAAATGCTAATGTGAGTCGTCGTTTTTCGATTTCAGATCCACGCCGCACACACATCACTCCAGCGCGAAG
CACTAGTGCCACCAGCTCCATAGGCCGGCTCCATTTAGCTCCATTAACCGCATCAGAACCACCAATCCAA
CAGCAACCATGTCATCCCGTAAGACCGCCGGACGTCGCGCCACCACCAAGAAGCGCGCCCAACGCGCCAC
CTCCAATGTGTTCGCCATGTTCGATCAGGCGCAGATTGCCGAGTTCAAGGAGGCATTCAACATGATCGAC
CAGAACCGTGATGGCTTCGTCGAGAAGGAGGATCTGCACGACATGCTGGCCTCGCTGGGCAAGAACCCAA
CGGACGACTATCTCGATGGCATGATGAACGAAGCGCCCGGACCCATCAACTTCACCATGTTCCTCACGCT
CTTCGGCGAGCGGCTGCAGGGCACCGATCCCGAGGATGTGATCAAGAACGCCTTCGGCTGCTTCGACGAG
GAGAATATGGGCGTCCTGCCCGAGGATCGTCTGAGGGAGCTGCTGACCACCATGGGTGATCGGTTCACAG
ACGAGGATGTATGTTGTCAAGTTGTTTACGATATCAAGTCGGAGTGTGCCCTTACAACTTCTTTTCCATT
TACATTCACAGGTGGACGAGATGTATCGGGAGGCGCCCATCAAGAACGGTCTGTTCGACTACCTCGAATT
CACGCGCATCCTTAAGCACGGTGCCAAGGACAAGGATGAGCAGGTCGACGGTATCGATAAGCTTGATATC
GAATTCCTGCAGCCCGGGGGATCCCCAGCAGTCGATTCACTAGCCAGCTGCCTCTCCAATCAGCCTGTCC
AAACTATCCATCATGAGTTTCGTTTTGATAATTTAATATATACAAGTATAAATATTTTTTTTTTTTGGTT
TCGCGCCTTCTGTTCTTTGATTCCTGATAATCCTGTACTTATCCGTGCATTTGAATTAAACAAAAAGTAG
CCAACACCAGCGATTGTTATGTACGACAGTGTAGTGTGTGAGATGTTGGTGCCAGATAACACGATTTCCC
GAAAAACTCCTTTCATAAGTATTAACTCATTGAATATACATATATATTACCTATATACAAATACATACTT
ATACAAGAATGTGGCAATAAACCTTTGTTTTTCTTACACTCGAGAACGTGCGCACGTCCAACCAAACAGA
TGTCTGCAGAAATCCTTCAGCCAAAAGCAACTGATCAAACAATAGAAACTTTGGAATATGTACCCCGCAT
GGCTAACTAAGCATGATCACTAGCATGATGTGATAAAAGTATGTAGCTTCAAATGTGGAGGGAAATTGAA
AGAGATTTCGGAAATTAGTCAAAATTTTCTTGGAACCTTCGACAAGCTGACTAATGAGTTCATGTCCAAA
AGACTCGAACTTGTAAACTCATATCTTATCTCACATTATTTTTGATTCGAAGATATTTCAGCTTCTGCAA
ATATATGTTTTTCAAGAATTTATTTAAAAAAAATCAATTAAATAGATGGCTTAATGTTCGAAACACTCAA
CGTTGTATATTACACACTTTTTGGACAACTATTAATTTAAAAGAAAACACGAACATTTGAAAATCTAGA
