>Addgene plasmid #20165 | pBS-Squ5'3' | addgene partial sequence | sequence record 25973 | 20165 with T7
CTCTAGATTTTCAAATGTTCGTGTTTTCTTTTAAATTAATAGTTGTCCAAAAAGTGTGTAATATACAACG
TTGAGTGTTTCGAACATTAAGCCATCTATTTAATTGATTTTTTTTTTAAATAAATTCTTGAAAAACATAT
ATTTGCAGAAGCTGAAATATCTTCGAATCAAAAATAATGTGAGATAAGATATGAGTTTACAAGTTCGAGT
CTTTTGGACATGAACTCATTAGTCAGCTTGTCGAAGGTTCCAAGAAAATTTTGACTAATTTCCGAAATCT
CTTTCAATTTCCCTCCACATTTGAAGCTACATACTTTTATCACATCATGCTAGTGATCATGCTTAGTTAG
CCATGCGGGGTACATATTCCAAAGTTTCTATTGTTTGATCAGTTGCTTTTGGCTGAAGGATTTCTGCAGA
CATCTGTTTGGTTGGACGTGCGCACGTTCTCGAGTGTAAGAAAAACAAAGGTTTATTGCCACATTCTTGT
ATAAGTATGTATTTGTATATAGGTAATATATATGTATATTCAATGAGTTAATACTTATGAAAGGAGTTTT
TCGGGAAATCGTGTTATCTGGCACCAA
