[The description below was written by a language model from this plasmid's Addgene catalogue record.]
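Description:
pBS-Squ5'3' is a pBluescript-based cloning plasmid (backbone about 3 kb) that is maintained at high copy in E. coli and selected with ampicillin. Although it is catalogued as a bacterial expression vector, the record lists no bacterial promoter driving the insert. The plasmid is better understood as an intermediate for assembling Drosophila constructs than as a tool for making protein in bacteria.

The insert is roughly 2.8 kb from the Drosophila melanogaster gene spaghetti squash (sqh, here abbreviated squ), which encodes the regulatory light chain of non-muscle myosin II. It was cloned between KpnI and XbaI sites, both of which remain intact. It comprises the sqh 5' UTR, the open reading frame with the stop codon removed, and the 3' UTR, together with a multiple cloning site that the record describes as lying downstream. The missing stop codon and the added cloning sites suggest a design in which a coding sequence such as a fluorescent protein or epitope tag is joined in frame to the C-terminus of the light chain, with the gene's own untranslated regions kept around the fusion. However, the record does not give the exact position of the cloning site relative to the ORF and 3' UTR. It also does not say whether upstream promoter sequence is included beyond the 5' UTR.

The depositor notes several polymorphisms in the 3' UTR that are not expected to affect function. The associated publication studied pulsed actin-myosin contractions during apical constriction, which is consistent with using this plasmid as a starting point for tagged myosin II light chain reporters. No feature table is provided, so the arrangement of elements cannot be verified in detail.
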