Addgene plasmid #20165: pBS-Squ5'3'
Depositing lab: Eric Wieschaus. Depositing organization: Princeton University. Publication: Pulsed contractions of an actin-myosin network drive apical constriction. Martin AC, Kaschube M, Wieschaus EF. Nature. 2009 Jan 22;457(7228):495-9. doi: 10.1038/nature07522. Epub 2008 Nov 23. PubMed 19029882.
Backbone
  Vector backbone: pBluescript
  Backbone size w/o insert (bp): 3000
  Vector type: Bacterial Expression
Growth in bacteria
  Bacterial resistance: Ampicillin, 100 μg/mL
  Growth temperature: 37°C
  Growth strain: DH5alpha
  Copy number: High Copy
Gene/Insert
  Gene/Insert name: spaghetti squash (squ, myosin II RLC) 5' UTR, ORF (without stop codon) and 3' UTR with multiple cloning site downstream (alt name: sqh spaghetti squash)
  Species: D. melanogaster (fly)
  Insert size (bp): 2799
  Entrez Gene: sqh (a.k.a. Dmel_CG3595, CG3595, DmMRLC_C, Dmel\CG3595, MLC, MLRC, MRLC, Myo, Myo II, Myo-II, Myo-II RLC, MyoII, Myosin II, NMM, RLC, RLC2, RMLC, Sqh, actomyosin, myo II, myoII, myosin, myosin 2, myosin II, pMyo-II, sgh, spg, squ, ssq)
  Cloning method: Restriction Enzyme; 5′ cloning site KpnI (not destroyed); 3′ cloning site XbaI (not destroyed)
  Sequencing primers: 5′ n/a
Terms and licenses: Academic/Nonprofit Terms; Industry Terms: Not Available to Industry
Depositor comments: There are several polymorphisms in the 3’UTR of the expression construct and should not affect the function.
How to cite: pBS-Squ5'3' was a gift from Eric Wieschaus (Addgene plasmid # 20165 ; http://n2t.net/addgene:20165 ; RRID:Addgene_20165)
